>Addgene plasmid #21686 | pCI-OR2W1 | depositor full sequence | sequence record 9963 | Author sequence
TCAATATTGGCCATTAGCCATATTATTCATTGGTTATATAGCATAAATCAATATTGGCTATTGGCCATTG
CATACGTTGTATCTATATCATAATATGTACATTTATATTGGCTCATGTCCAATATGACCGCCATGTTGGC
ATTGATTATTGACTAGTTATTAATAGTAATCAATTACGGGGTCATTAGTTCATAGCCCATATATGGAGTT
CCGCGTTACATAACTTACGGTAAATGGCCCGCCTGGCTGACCGCCCAACGACCCCCGCCCATTGACGTCA
ATAATGACGTATGTTCCCATAGTAACGCCAATAGGGACTTTCCATTGACGTCAATGGGTGGAGTATTTAC
GGTAAACTGCCCACTTGGCAGTACATCAAGTGTATCATATGCCAAGTCCGCCCCCTATTGACGTCAATGA
CGGTAAATGGCCCGCCTGGCATTATGCCCAGTACATGACCTTACGGGACTTTCCTACTTGGCAGTACATC
TACGTATTAGTCATCGCTATTACCATGGTGATGCGGTTTTGGCAGTACACCAATGGGCGTGGATAGCGGT
TTGACTCACGGGGATTTCCAAGTCTCCACCCCATTGACGTCAATGGGAGTTTGTTTTGGCACCAAAATCA
ACGGGACTTTCCAAAATGTCGTAATAACCCCGCCCCGTTGACGCAAATGGGCGGTAGGCGTGTACGGTGG
GAGGTCTATATAAGCAGAGCTCGTTTAGTGAACCGTCAGATCACTAGAAGCTTTATTGCGGTAGTTTATC
ACAGTTAAATTGCTAACGCAGTCAGTGCTTCTGACACAACAGTCTCGAACTTAAGCTGCAGAAGTTGGTC
GTGAGGCACTGGGCAGGTAAGTATCAAGGTTACAAGACAGGTTTAAGGAGACCAATAGAAACTGGGCTTG
TCGAGACAGAGAAGACTCTTGCGTTTCTGATAGGCACCTATTGGTCTTACTGACATCCACTTTGCCTTTC
TCTCCACAGGTGTCCACTCCCAGTTCAATTACAGCTCTTAAGGCTAGAGTACTTAATACGACTCACTATA
GGCTAGCATGAATGGCACAGAAGGCCCTAACTTCTACGTGCCCTTCTCCAATGCGACGGGTGTGGTACGC
GAATTCACGCGTATGGACCAAAGCAATTATAGTTCTTTACATGGTTTTATTCTGCTTGGCTTCTCTAACC
ATCCAAAAATGGAGATGATCCTGTCAGGAGTTGTCGCCATCTTCTACTTAATTACATTGGTGGGTAACAC
AGCCATCATTCTTGCATCTCTCCTGGATTCCCAGCTTCATACACCAATGTACTTTTTCCTCAGAAATTTA
TCTTTCCTAGATCTATGTTTCACAACCAGCATCATCCCTCAGATGCTGGTCAACTTGTGGGGACCTGATA
AGACCATCAGCTATGTGGGTTGTATCATCCAACTCTATGTTTACATGTGGTTGGGCTCAGTTGAGTGCCT
TCTCCTGGCTGTTATGTCCTATGATCGTTTTACAGCTATATGTAAGCCCTTGCATTATTTTGTAGTCATG
AACCCACATCTATGTCTAAAGATGATTATCATGATCTGGAGTATTAGTTTGGCCAATTCTGTAGTATTAT
GTACACTCACTCTGAATTTGCCCACATGTGGAAACAACATTCTGGATCATTTCTTGTGTGAGTTGCCAGC
TCTGGTCAAGATAGCTTGTGTAGACACCACAACAGTTGAAATGTCTGTTTTCGCTTTAGGCATTATAATT
GTCCTCACACCTCTCATCCTTATTCTTATATCCTATGGCTACATTGCCAAAGCTGTGCTGAGAACGAAGT
CAAAAGCAAGCCAGCGAAAAGCAATGAATACCTGTGGATCTCATCTTACTGTAGTGTCTATGTTCTATGG
AACTATTATCTACATGTACCTGCAACCAGGTAACAGGGCTTCCAAAGACCAGGGCAAGTTCCTCACCCTC
TTTTACACCGTCATCACTCCAAGTCTCAACCCGCTCATTTACACCTTAAGAAATAAGGACATGAAGGATG
CCCTGAAGAAACTGATGAGATTTCACCACAAATCTACAAAAATAAAGAGGAATTGCAAGTCATAGGCGGC
CGCTTCGAGCAGACATGATAAGATACATTGATGAGTTTGGACAAACCACAACTAGAATGCAGTGAAAAAA
ATGCTTTATTTGTGAAATTTGTGATGCTATTGCTTTATTTGTAACCATTATAAGCTGCAATAAACAAGTT
AACAACAACAATTGCATTCATTTTATGTTTCAGGTTCAGGGGGAGATGTGGGAGGTTTTTTAAAGCAAGT
AAAACCTCTACAAATGTGGTAAAATCGATAAGGATCCGGGCTGGCGTAATAGCGAAGAGGCCCGCACCGA
TCGCCCTTCCCAACAGTTGCGCAGCCTGAATGGCGAATGG
[124 nt withheld, positions 2421-2544]
C
[91 nt withheld, positions 2546-2636]
A
[49 nt withheld, positions 2638-2686]
CCTTTGACGTTGGAGTCCACGTTCTTT
[37 nt withheld, positions 2714-2750]
ACCCTATCTCGGTCTATTCTTTTGATTTATAAGGGATTTTGCCGATTTCGGCCTATTGGTTAAAAAATGA
GCTGATTTAACAAAAATTTAACGCGAATTTTAACAAAATATTAACGCTTACAATTTCCTGATGCGGTATT
TTCTCCTTACGCATCTGTGCGGTATTTCACACCGCATATGGTGCACTCTCAGTACAATCTGCTCTGATGC
CGCATAGTTAAGCCAGCCCCGACACCCGCCAACACCCGCTGACGCGCCCTGACGGGCTTGTCTGCTCCCG
GCATCCGCTTACAGACAAGCTGTGACCGTCTCCGGGAGCTGCATGTGTCAGAGGTTTTCACCGTCATCAC
CGAAACGCGCGAGACGAAAGGGCCTCGTGATACGCCTATTTTTATAGGTTAATGTCATGATAATAATGGT
TTCTTAGACGTCAGGTGGCACTTTTCGGGGAAATGTGCGCGGAACCCCTATTTGTTTATTTTTCTAAATA
CATTCAAATATGTATCCGCTCATGAGACAATAACCCTGATAAATGCTTCAATAATATTGAAAAAGGAAGA
GTATGAGTATTCAACATTTCCGTGTCGCCCTTATTCCCTTTTTTGCGGCATTTTGCCTTCCTGTTTTTGC
TCACCCAGAAACGCTGGTGAAAGTAAAAGATGCTGAAGATCAGTTGGGTGCACGAGTGGGTTACATCGAA
CTGGATCTCAACAGCGGTAAGATCCTTGAGAGTTTTCGCCCCGAAGAACGTTTTCCAATGATGAGCACTT
TTAAAGTTCTGCTATGTGGCGCGGTATTATCCCGTATTGACGCCGGGCAAGAGCAACTCGGTCGCCGCAT
ACACTATTCTCAGAATGACTTGGTTGAGTACTCACCAGTCACAGAAAAGCATCTTACGGATGGCATGACA
GTAAGAGAATTATGCAGTGCTGCCATAACCATGAGTGATAACACTGCGGCCAACTTACTTCTGACAACGA
TCGGAGGACCGAAGGAGCTAACCGCTTTTTTGCACAACATGGGGGATCATGTAACTCGCCTTGATCGTTG
GGAACCGGAGCTGAATGAAGCCATACCAAACGACGAGCGTGACACCACGATGCCTGTAGCAATGGCAACA
ACGTTGCGCAAACTATTAACTGGCGAACTACTTACTCTAGCTTCCCGGCAACAATTAATAGACTGGATGG
AGGCGGATAAAGTTGCAGGACCACTTCTGCGCTCGGCCCTTCCGGCTGGCTGGTTTATTGCTGATAAATC
TGGAGCCGGTGAGCGTGGGTCTCGCGGTATCATTGCAGCACTGGGGCCAGATGGTAAGCCCTCCCGTATC
GTAGTTATCTACACGACGGGGAGTCAGGCAACTATGGATGAACGAAATAGACAGATCGCTGAGATAGGTG
CCTCACTGATTAAGCATTGGTAACTGTCAGACCAAGTTTACTCATATATACTTTAGATTGATTTAAAACT
TCATTTTTAATTTAAAAGGATCTAGGTGAAGATCCTTTTTGATAATCTCATGACCAAAATCCCTTAACGT
GAGTTTTCGTTCCACTGAGCGTCAGACCCCGTAGAAAAGATCAAAGGATCTTCTTGAGATCCTTTTTTTC
TGCGCGTAATCTGCTGCTTGCAAACAAAAAAACCACCGCTACCAGCGGTGGTTTGTTTGCCGGATCAAGA
GCTACCAACTCTTTTTCCGAAGGTAACTGGCTTCAGCAGAGCGCAGATACCAAATACTGTTCTTCTAGTG
TAGCCGTAGTTAGGCCACCACTTCAAGAACTCTGTAGCACCGCCTACATACCTCGCTCTGCTAATCCTGT
TACCAGTGGCTGCTGCCAGTGGCGATAAGTCGTGTCTTACCGGGTTGGACTCAAGACGATAGTTACCGGA
TAAGGCGCAGCGGTCGGGCTGAACGGGGGGTTCGTGCACACAGCCCAGCTTGGAGCGAACGACCTACACC
GAACTGAGATACCTACAGCGTGAGCTATGAGAAAGCGCCACGCTTCCCGAAGGGAGAAAGGCGGACAGGT
ATCCGGTAAGCGGCAGGGTCGGAACAGGAGAGCGCACGAGGGAGCTTCCAGGGGGAAACGCCTGGTATCT
TTATAGTCCTGTCGGGTTTCGCCACCTCTGACTTGAGCGTCGATTTTTGTGATGCTCGTCAGGGGGGCGG
AGCCTATGGAAAAACGCCAGCAACGCGGCCTTTTTACGGTTCCTGGCCTTTTGCTGGCCTTTTGCTCACA
TGGCTCGACAGATCT
Features (pLannotate 1.2.2; 15 found; start..end, strand, type, name):
    140..517     +  enhancer       CMV enhancer: human cytomegalovirus immediate early enhancer
    519..718     +  promoter       CMV promoter: human cytomegalovirus (CMV) immediate early promoter
    857..989     +  intron         chimeric intron: chimera between introns from human β-globin and immunoglobulin heavy chain genes
   1034..1052    +  promoter       T7 promoter: promoter for bacteriophage T7 RNA polymerase
   1058..1120    +  CDS            RHO (fragment): OPSD_LOXAF - Also known as RH1. Experimental evidence at protein level: Swiss-Prot protein existence level 1. Photoreceptor required for image-forming vision at low light intensity. Required for photoreceptor cell viability after birth (By similarity). Light-induced isomerization of 11-cis to all-trans retinal triggers a conformational change that activates signaling via G- proteins (PubMed:15781694). Subsequent receptor phosphorylation mediates displacement of the bound G-protein alpha subunit by the arrestin SAG and terminates signaling (By similarity). From Loxodonta africana (African eleph
   1133..2092    +  CDS            OR2W1: OR2W1_HUMAN - Experimental evidence at transcript level: Swiss-Prot protein existence level 2. Odorant receptor. From Homo sapiens (Human).
   2119..2240    -  polyA_signal   SV40 poly(A) signal: SV40 polyadenylation signal
   2263..2331    -  CDS            large T antigen (fragment): large T antigen from SV40 (simian virus 40)
   2350..2417    +  CDS            lacZα (fragment): LacZα fragment of β-galactosidase; lacZ fragment
   2421..2849    +  rep_origin     f1 ori (sequence partly withheld): f1 bacteriophage origin of replication; arrow indicates direction of (+) strand synthesis
   2877..2976    -  misc_feature   bom (fragment): basis of mobility region from pBR322
   3078..3113    -  CDS            rop (fragment): Rop protein, which maintains plasmids at low copy number; rop
   3208..3312    +  promoter       AmpR promoter: bla
   3313..4173    +  CDS            AmpR: β-lactamase; bla; confers resistance to ampicillin, carbenicillin, and related antibiotics
   4344..4932    +  rep_origin     ori: high-copy-number ColE1/pMB1/pBR322/pUC origin of replication
