[The description below was written by a language model from this plasmid's Addgene catalogue record and pLannotate feature annotations shown in this document.]
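Description:
pCI-OR2W1 is a mammalian expression plasmid built on the Promega pCI backbone and carrying the human olfactory receptor OR2W1 (family 2, subfamily W, member 1). The roughly 5 kb plasmid is propagated in E. coli through a high-copy ColE1/pUC-type origin and selected with ampicillin via the β-lactamase gene and its own promoter. An f1 phage origin is also present, which allows production of single-stranded DNA. Short annotated fragments of lacZα, bom, rop and SV40 large T antigen appear to be backbone remnants rather than functional parts.

Expression is driven by the human cytomegalovirus immediate-early enhancer and promoter, followed by a chimeric β-globin/immunoglobulin heavy chain intron that generally improves transcript processing and expression level. A T7 promoter sits just upstream of the coding region, allowing in vitro transcription and serving as a sequencing primer site. The open reading frame begins with a short N-terminal rhodopsin-derived "Rho" tag supplied by the backbone. The annotation software matched this tag to an elephant rhodopsin entry, but that reflects only similarity across a short conserved stretch. The tag is followed by the OR2W1 coding sequence of about 960 bp, cloned between MluI and NotI sites that remain intact, and an SV40 polyadenylation signal follows the insert. Rho tags are commonly added to odorant receptors to aid their trafficking to the cell surface in heterologous cells and to allow detection of surface expression.

The associated publication concerns odor coding across a mammalian receptor repertoire, so the construct is suited to transient expression of OR2W1 in cultured mammalian cells for functional screening against odorant ligands.
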