Addgene plasmid #21686: pCI-OR2W1
Depositing lab: Hiroaki Matsunami. Depositing organization: Duke University. Publication: Odor coding by a Mammalian receptor repertoire. Saito H, Chi Q, Zhuang H, Matsunami H, Mainland JD. Sci Signal. 2009 . 2(60):ra9. 10.1126/scisignal.2000016 PubMed 19261596.
Backbone
  Vector backbone: pCI
  Backbone manufacturer: Promega
  Backbone size w/o insert (bp): 4006
  Vector type: Mammalian Expression
Growth in bacteria
  Bacterial resistance: Ampicillin, 100 μg/mL
  Growth temperature: 37°C
  Growth strain: DH5alpha
  Copy number: Unknown
Gene/Insert
  Gene/Insert name: Homo sapiens olfactory receptor, family 2, subfamily W, member 1 (alt name: OR2W1)
  Species: H. sapiens (human)
  Insert size (bp): 963
  GenBank ID: NM_030903
  Entrez Gene: OR2W1 (a.k.a. hs6M1-15)
  Tag / fusion protein: Rho (N terminal on backbone)
  Cloning method: Restriction Enzyme; 5′ cloning site MluI (not destroyed); 3′ cloning site NotI (not destroyed)
  Sequencing primers: 5′ T7; 3′ EBV-rev
Terms and licenses: Academic/Nonprofit Terms; Industry Terms: Not Available to Industry
How to cite: pCI-OR2W1 was a gift from Hiroaki Matsunami (Addgene plasmid # 21686 ; http://n2t.net/addgene:21686 ; RRID:Addgene_21686)
