>Addgene plasmid #21686 | pCI-OR2W1 | addgene partial sequence | sequence record 28150 | 21686 with T7
GGCCTACTTCTACGTGCCTTCTCCATGCGACGGGTGTGGTACGCGAATTCACGCGTATGGACCAAAGCAA
TTATAGTTCTTTACATGGTTTTATTCTGCTTGGCTTCTCTAACCATCCAAAAATGGAGATGATCCTGTCA
GGAGTTGTCGCCATCTTCTACTTAATTACATTGGTGGGTAACACAGCCATCATTCTTGCATCTCTCCTGG
ATTCCCAGCTTCATACACCAATGTACTTTTTCCTCAGAAATTTATCTTTCCTAGATCTATGTTTCACAAC
CAGCATCATCCCTCAGATGCTGGTCAACTTGTGGGGACCTGATAAGACCATCAGCTATGTGGGTTGTATC
ATCCAACTCTATGTTTACATGTGGTTGGGCTCAGTTGAGTGCCTTCTCCTGGCTGTTATGTCCTATGATC
GTTTTACAGCTATATGTAAGCCCTTGCATTATTTTGTAGTCATGAACCCACATCTATGTCTAAAGATGAT
TATCATGATCTGGAGTATTAGTTTGGCCAATTCTGTAGTATTATGTACACTCACTCTGAATTTGCCCACA
TGTGGAAACAACATTCTGGATCATTTCTTGTGTGAGTTGCCAGCTCTGGTCAAGATAGCTTGTGTAGACA
CCACAACAGTTGAAATGTCTGTTTTCGCTTTAGGCATTATAATTGTCCTCACACCTCTCATCCTTATTCT
TATATCCTATGGCTACATTGCCAAAGCTGTGCTGAGAACGAAGTCAAAAGCAAGCCAGCGAAAAGCAATG
AATACCTGTGGATCTCATCTTACTGTAGTGTCTATGGTTCTATGGAACTATTATCTACATGTACCTGCAA
CCAGGTAACAGGGCTT
